Addgene plasmid #138864: pPD550 ZF62x6-Compact_EYFP
Purpose: EYFP reporter vector for the ZF62x6-Compact promoter
Depositing lab: Joshua Leonard. Depositing organization: Northwestern University. Publication: The COMET toolkit for composing customizable genetic programs in mammalian cells. Donahue PS, Draut JW, Muldoon JJ, Edelstein HI, Bagheri N, Leonard JN. Nat Commun. 2020 Feb 7;11(1):779. doi: 10.1038/s41467-019-14147-5. PubMed 32034124.
Backbone
  Vector backbone: pPD540 Reporter Template v3
  Vector type: Mammalian Expression, Synthetic Biology
Growth in bacteria
  Bacterial resistance: Ampicillin, 100 μg/mL
  Growth temperature: 37°C
  Growth strain: DH5alpha
  Copy number: High Copy
Gene/Insert
  Gene/Insert name: ZF62x6-Compact
  Species: Synthetic
  Promoter: ZF62x6-Compact
  Cloning method: Restriction Enzyme; 5′ cloning site BglII (not destroyed); 3′ cloning site NheI (not destroyed)
  Sequencing primers: 5′ CGACACGGAAATGTTGAATAC; 3′ TAGAAGGCACAGTCGAGG
Terms and licenses: Academic/Nonprofit Terms; Industry Terms: Not Available to Industry
Depositor comments: Leonard Lab plasmid reference number: L1282
How to cite: pPD550 ZF62x6-Compact_EYFP was a gift from Joshua Leonard (Addgene plasmid # 138864 ; http://n2t.net/addgene:138864 ; RRID:Addgene_138864)
