[The description below was written by a language model from this plasmid's Addgene catalogue record and pLannotate feature annotations shown in this document.]
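Description:
pPD550 ZF62x6-Compact_EYFP is a 4,308 bp mammalian expression reporter plasmid from the COMET toolkit for building customizable genetic programs in mammalian cells. It is built on the pPD540 Reporter Template v3 backbone. In E. coli it is maintained through a high-copy ColE1/pUC-type origin and selected with ampicillin via the β-lactamase gene and its native promoter. An f1 phage origin is also present, along with leftover lac promoter/operator, CAP site and lacI fragments that are typical backbone remnants with no evident role in the reporter function.

The payload is a synthetic inducible promoter, ZF62x6-Compact, cloned between retained BglII and NheI sites upstream of EYFP. The annotation software recognised only a short minimal TATA-box promoter fragment just ahead of the EYFP coding sequence. The upstream synthetic region is not annotated, but the name suggests six binding sites for the zinc-finger domain ZF62 in a tightly spaced arrangement, although the record does not spell out this architecture. Such a design gives low basal transcription unless a cognate zinc-finger transcription factor is supplied, so yellow fluorescence reads out that factor's activity. The EYFP transcript is terminated by a bovine growth hormone polyadenylation signal.

Downstream, an SV40 early promoter and SV40 poly(A) signal flank only a short fragment of the ble (bleomycin-family resistance) gene, so this cassette appears truncated and the plasmid probably offers no functional mammalian selection. This fits use by transient transfection alongside plasmids expressing ZF62-based activators or repressors, to characterise promoter responses and assemble synthetic gene circuits.
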