Features (pLannotate 1.2.2; 16 found; start..end, strand, type, name):
    131..147     +  promoter       minP (fragment): minimal TATA-box promoter with low basal activity
    189..905     +  CDS            EYFP: EYFP is a basic (constitutively fluorescent) green/yellow fluorescent protein published in 1996, derived from Aequorea victoria. It is reported to be a very rapidly-maturing weak dimer with high acid sensitivity.
    959..1070    +  polyA_signal   bGH poly(A) signal: bovine growth hormone polyadenylation signal
   1187..1208    +  promoter       SV40 promoter (fragment): SV40 enhancer and early promoter
   1229..1657    +  rep_origin     f1 ori (sequence partly withheld): f1 bacteriophage origin of replication; arrow indicates direction of (+) strand synthesis
   1662..1684    +  promoter       SV40 promoter (fragment): SV40 enhancer and early promoter
   1685..1876    +  promoter       SV40 promoter: SV40 early promoter
   1903..2001    +  CDS            ble (fragment): BLE_KLEPN - Experimental evidence at protein level: Swiss-Prot protein existence level 1. Binding protein with a strong affinity to the bleomycin family of antibiotics. Binds to CL990; an antimitotic-antibiotic compound. From Klebsiella pneumoniae.
   1996..2117    +  polyA_signal   SV40 poly(A) signal: SV40 polyadenylation signal
   2190..2206    -  protein_bind   lac operator: The lac repressor binds to the lac operator to inhibit transcription in E. coli. This inhibition can be relieved by adding lactose or isopropyl-β-D-thiogalactopyranoside (IPTG). lac repressor encoded by lacI
   2214..2244    -  promoter       lac promoter: promoter for the E. coli lac operon
   2259..2280    -  protein_bind   CAP binding site: CAP binding activates transcription in the presence of cAMP. E. coli catabolite activator protein
   2293..2385    -  CDS            lacI (fragment): lac repressor; lacI; The lac repressor binds to the lac operator to inhibit transcription in E. coli. This inhibition can be relieved by adding lactose or isopropyl-β-D-thiogalactopyranoside (IPTG).
   2568..3156    -  rep_origin     ori: high-copy-number ColE1/pMB1/pBR322/pUC origin of replication
   3327..4187    -  CDS            AmpR: β-lactamase; bla; confers resistance to ampicillin, carbenicillin, and related antibiotics
   4188..4292    -  promoter       AmpR promoter: bla
>Addgene plasmid #138864 | pPD550 ZF62x6-Compact_EYFP | addgene full sequence | sequence record 322585 | Addgene NGS Result
GTGCCACCTGACGTCGACGGATCGGGAGATCTGCGAGGCCGAAGATACGCGAGCCGAAGATTGAGCTGCC
GAAGATGACTAAGCCGAAGATACGCGAGCCGAAGATTGAGCTGCCGAAGATAACGCTCTCTAGAGGGTAT
ATAATGGGGGCCACTAGTCTACTACCAGAGCTCATCGCTAGCGCCACCATGGTGAGCAAGGGCGAGGAGC
TGTTCACCGGGGTGGTGCCCATCCTGGTCGAGCTGGACGGCGACGTAAACGGCCACAAGTTCAGCGTGTC
CGGCGAGGGCGAGGGCGATGCCACCTACGGCAAGCTGACCCTGAAGTTCATCTGCACCACCGGCAAGCTG
CCCGTGCCCTGGCCCACCCTCGTGACCACCTTCGGCTACGGCCTGCAGTGCTTCGCCCGCTACCCCGACC
ACATGAAGCAGCACGACTTCTTCAAGTCCGCCATGCCCGAAGGCTACGTCCAGGAGCGCACCATCTTCTT
CAAGGACGACGGCAACTACAAGACCCGCGCCGAGGTGAAGTTCGAGGGCGACACCCTGGTGAACCGCATC
GAGCTGAAGGGCATCGACTTCAAGGAGGACGGCAACATCCTGGGGCACAAGCTGGAGTACAACTACAACA
GCCACAACGTCTATATCATGGCCGACAAGCAGAAGAACGGCATCAAGGTGAACTTCAAGATCCGCCACAA
CATCGAGGACGGCAGCGTGCAGCTCGCCGACCACTACCAGCAGAACACCCCCATCGGCGACGGCCCCGTG
CTGCTGCCCGACAACCACTACCTGAGCTACCAGTCCGCCCTGAGCAAAGACCCCAACGAGAAGCGCGATC
ACATGGTCCTGCTGGAGTTCGTGACCGCCGCCGGGATCACTCTCGGCATGGACGAGCTGTACAAGTAGGC
GGCCGCTCGAGTCTAGAGGGCCCGTTTAAACCCGCTGATCAGCCTCGACTGTGCCTTCTAGTTGCCAGCC
ATCTGTTGTTTGCCCCTCCCCCGTGCCTTCCTTGACCCTGGAAGGTGCCACTCCCACTGTCCTTTCCTAA
TAAAATGAGGAAATTGCATCGCATTGTCTGAGTAGGTGTCATTCTATTCTGGGGGGTGGGGTGGGGCAGG
ACAGCAAGGGGGAGGATTGGGAAGTCAATAGCAGGCATGCTGGGGATGCGGTGGGCTCTATGGCTTCTGA
GGCGGAAAGAACCAGCTGGGGCTCTAGGGGGTATCCCC
[124 nt withheld, positions 1229-1352]
C
[91 nt withheld, positions 1354-1444]
A
[49 nt withheld, positions 1446-1494]
CCTTTGACGTTGGAGTCCACGTTCTTT
[37 nt withheld, positions 1522-1558]
ACCCTATCTCGGTCTATTCTTTTGATTTATAAGGGATTTTGCCGATTTCGGCCTATTGGTTAAAAAATGA
GCTGATTTAACAAAAATTTAACGCGAATTAATTCTGTGGAATGTGTGTCAGTTAGGCTCAATTAGTCAGC
AACCATAGTCCCGCCCCTAACTCCGCCCATCCCGCCCCTAACTCCGCCCAGTTCCGCCCATTCTCCGCCC
CATGGCTGACTAATTTTTTTTATTTATGCAGAGGCCGAGGCCGCCTCTGCCTCTGAGCTATTCCAGAAGT
AGTGAGGAGGCTTTTTTGGAGGCCTAGGCTTTTGCAAAAAGCTCCCGGGAGCTTGTATATCCATTTTCGG
AGGTTGGGCTTCGGAATCGTTTTCCGGGACGCCGGCTGGATGATCCTCCAGCGCGGGGATCTCATGCTGG
AGTTCTTCGCCCACCCCAACTTGTTTATTGCAGCTTATAATGGTTACAAATAAAGCAATAGCATCACAAA
TTTCACAAATAAAGCATTTTTTTCACTGCATTCTAGTTGTGGTTTGTCCAAACTCATCAATGTATCTTAT
CATGTCTGTATACCGTCGACCTCTAGCTAGAGCTTGGCGTAATCATGGTCATAGCTGTTTCCTGTGTGAA
ATTGTTATCCGCTCACAATTCCACACAACATACGAGCCGGAAGCATAAAGTGTAAAGCCTGGGGTGCCTA
ATGAGTGAGCTAACTCACATTAATTGCGTTGCGCTCACTGCCCGCTTTCCAGTCGGGAAACCTGTCGTGC
CAGCTGCATTAATGAATCGGCCAACGCGCGGGGAGAGGCGGTTTGCGTATTGGGCGCTCTTCCGCTTCCT
CGCTCACTGACTCGCTGCGCTCGGTCGTTCGGCTGCGGCGAGCGGTATCAGCTCACTCAAAGGCGGTAAT
ACGGTTATCCACAGAATCAGGGGATAACGCAGGAAAGAACATGTGAGCAAAAGGCCAGCAAAAGGCCAGG
AACCGTAAAAAGGCCGCGTTGCTGGCGTTTTTCCATAGGCTCCGCCCCCCTGACGAGCATCACAAAAATC
GACGCTCAAGTCAGAGGTGGCGAAACCCGACAGGACTATAAAGATACCAGGCGTTTCCCCCTGGAAGCTC
CCTCGTGCGCTCTCCTGTTCCGACCCTGCCGCTTACCGGATACCTGTCCGCCTTTCTCCCTTCGGGAAGC
GTGGCGCTTTCTCATAGCTCACGCTGTAGGTATCTCAGTTCGGTGTAGGTCGTTCGCTCCAAGCTGGGCT
GTGTGCACGAACCCCCCGTTCAGCCCGACCGCTGCGCCTTATCCGGTAACTATCGTCTTGAGTCCAACCC
GGTAAGACACGACTTATCGCCACTGGCAGCAGCCACTGGTAACAGGATTAGCAGAGCGAGGTATGTAGGC
GGTGCTACAGAGTTCTTGAAGTGGTGGCCTAACTACGGCTACACTAGAAGAACAGTATTTGGTATCTGCG
CTCTGCTGAAGCCAGTTACCTTCGGAAAAAGAGTTGGTAGCTCTTGATCCGGCAAACAAACCACCGCTGG
TAGCGGTGGTTTTTTTGTTTGCAAGCAGCAGATTACGCGCAGAAAAAAAGGATCTCAAGAAGATCCTTTG
ATCTTTTCTACGGGGTCTGACGCTCAGTGGAACGAAAACTCACGTTAAGGGATTTTGGTCATGAGATTAT
CAAAAAGGATCTTCACCTAGATCCTTTTAAATTAAAAATGAAGTTTTAAATCAATCTAAAGTATATATGA
GTAAACTTGGTCTGACAGTTACCAATGCTTAATCAGTGAGGCACCTATCTCAGCGATCTGTCTATTTCGT
TCATCCATAGTTGCCTGACTCCCCGTCGTGTAGATAACTACGATACGGGAGGGCTTACCATCTGGCCCCA
GTGCTGCAATGATACCGCGAGATCCACGCTCACCGGCTCCAGATTTATCAGCAATAAACCAGCCAGCCGG
AAGGGCCGAGCGCAGAAGTGGTCCTGCAACTTTATCCGCCTCCATCCAGTCTATTAATTGTTGCCGGGAA
GCTAGAGTAAGTAGTTCGCCAGTTAATAGTTTGCGCAACGTTGTTGCCATTGCTACAGGCATCGTGGTGT
CACGCTCGTCGTTTGGTATGGCTTCATTCAGCTCCGGTTCCCAACGATCAAGGCGAGTTACATGATCCCC
CATGTTGTGCAAAAAAGCGGTTAGCTCCTTCGGTCCTCCGATCGTTGTCAGAAGTAAGTTGGCCGCAGTG
TTATCACTCATGGTTATGGCAGCACTGCATAATTCTCTTACTGTCATGCCATCCGTAAGATGCTTTTCTG
TGACTGGTGAGTACTCAACCAAGTCATTCTGAGAATAGTGTATGCGGCGACCGAGTTGCTCTTGCCCGGC
GTCAATACGGGATAATACCGCGCCACATAGCAGAACTTTAAAAGTGCTCATCATTGGAAAACGTTCTTCG
GGGCGAAAACTCTCAAGGATCTTACCGCTGTTGAGATCCAGTTCGATGTAACCCACTCGTGCACCCAACT
GATCTTCAGCATCTTTTACTTTCACCAGCGTTTCTGGGTGAGCAAAAACAGGAAGGCAAAATGCCGCAAA
AAAGGGAATAAGGGCGACACGGAAATGTTGAATACTCATACTCTTCCTTTTTCAATATTATTGAAGCATT
TATCAGGGTTATTGTCTCATGAGCGGATACATATTTGAATGTATTTAGAAAAATAAACAAATAGGGGTTC
CGCGCACATTTCCCCGAAAA
