>Addgene plasmid #138864 | pPD550 ZF62x6-Compact_EYFP | depositor partial sequence | sequence record 268395 | ZF62x6-Compact promoter
AGATCTGCGAGGCCGAAGATACGCGAGCCGAAGATTGAGCTGCCGAAGATGACTAAGCCGAAGATACGCG
AGCCGAAGATTGAGCTGCCGAAGATAACGCTCTCTAGAGGGTATATAATGGGGGCCACTAGTCTACTACC
AGAGCTCATCGCTAGC
